Addgene plasmid #222322: Str-KDEL_SBP-EGFP-LAP
Purpose: Synchronize the trafficking of LAP from the ER.
Depositing lab: Franck Perez. Depositing organization: Institut Curie. Publication: Lysosomal membrane proteins LAMP1 and LIMP2 are segregated in the Golgi apparatus independently of their clathrin adaptor binding motif. Ecard J, Lian YL, Divoux S, Gouveia Z, Vigne E, Perez F, Boncompain G. Mol Biol Cell. 2024 Mar 1;35(3):ar42. doi: 10.1091/mbc.E23-06-0251. Epub 2024 Jan 17. PubMed 38231876.
Backbone
  Vector backbone: pIRES-neo3
  Vector type: Mammalian Expression
Growth in bacteria
  Bacterial resistance: Ampicillin, 100 μg/mL
  Growth temperature: 37°C
  Growth strain: DH5alpha
  Copy number: High Copy
Gene/Insert
  Gene/Insert name: Streptavidin-KDEL and LAP fused to SBP-EGFP (alt names: ACP2; LAP)
  Species: H. sapiens (human)
  Entrez Gene: ACP2 (a.k.a. LAP)
  Promoter: CMV
  Cloning method: Restriction Enzyme; 5′ cloning site Unknown (unknown if destroyed)
Terms and licenses: Academic/Nonprofit Terms; Industry Terms: Not Available to Industry
How to cite: Str-KDEL_SBP-EGFP-LAP was a gift from Franck Perez (Addgene plasmid # 222322 ; http://n2t.net/addgene:222322 ; RRID:Addgene_222322)
