[The description below was written by a language model from this plasmid's Addgene catalogue record and pLannotate feature annotations shown in this document.]
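Description:
Str-KDEL_SBP-EGFP-LAP is a 7.1 kb bicistronic mammalian expression plasmid built on the pIRES-neo3 backbone and designed for the retention-using-selective-hooks (RUSH) approach to synchronizing secretory traffic. It is maintained in E. coli as a high-copy plasmid through a ColE1/pUC-type origin and selected with ampicillin via the β-lactamase gene. No neomycin resistance cassette appears in the feature table; the position downstream of the IRES seems to be occupied by the reporter instead, so no mammalian selection marker is evident from the annotation.

A single CMV enhancer/promoter drives one transcript carrying two open reading frames. The first encodes the "hook": core streptavidin preceded by a short fragment annotated as STIM1, presumably serving as a signal sequence, and, according to the construct name, ending in a KDEL retrieval motif that keeps it in the ER lumen. A chimeric intron and an EMCV IRES follow, allowing cap-independent translation of the second cistron, the "reporter": an IL-2 signal sequence, a streptavidin-binding peptide (SBP, named in the record but not annotated, and likely lying in the gap before EGFP), EGFP, and human lysosomal acid phosphatase (ACP2/LAP). An SV40 polyadenylation signal terminates the transcript.

In transfected cells the SBP tag binds the ER-resident streptavidin, holding the fluorescent LAP fusion in the ER. Adding biotin competes for streptavidin and releases the reporter as a synchronous wave, so its passage from the ER through the Golgi toward lysosomes can be followed by EGFP imaging. This matches the stated purpose of synchronizing LAP trafficking from the ER.
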