Features (pLannotate 1.2.2; 22 found; start..end, strand, type, name):
     28..80      -  misc_feature   bom (fragment): basis of mobility region from pBR322
    235..614     +  enhancer       CMV enhancer: human cytomegalovirus immediate early enhancer
    615..818     +  promoter       CMV promoter: human cytomegalovirus (CMV) immediate early promoter
    814..847     +  LTR            5' LTR (truncated) (fragment): truncated 5' long terminal repeat (LTR) from HIV-1
    863..881     +  promoter       T7 promoter: promoter for bacteriophage T7 RNA polymerase
    954..1067    +  CDS            STIM1 (fragment): STIM1_HUMAN - Also known as GOK From Homo sapiens (Human).
   1053..1553    +  CDS            SAV_STRAV (fragment): Experimental evidence at protein level: Swiss-Prot protein existence level 1. The biological function of streptavidin is not known. Forms a strong non-covalent specific complex with biotin (one molecule of biotin per subunit of streptavidin). From Streptomyces avidinii.
   1646..1875    +  intron         chimeric intron: chimera between introns from adenovirus and immunoglobulin heavy chain genes
   2058..2520    +  misc_feature   IRES: internal ribosome entry site (IRES) of the encephalomyocarditis virus (EMCV)
   2547..2605    +  sig_peptide    IL-2 signal sequence: human interleukin-2 signal sequence
   2727..3440    +  CDS            EGFP: EGFP is a basic (constitutively fluorescent) green fluorescent protein published in 1996, derived from Aequorea victoria. It is reported to be a rapidly-maturing weak dimer with moderate acid sensitivity.
   3444..4628    +  CDS            ACP2 (fragment): PPAL_HUMAN - Experimental evidence at protein level: Swiss-Prot protein existence level 1. From Homo sapiens (Human).
   4652..4736    +  CDS            large T antigen (fragment): large T antigen from SV40 (simian virus 40)
   4759..4880    +  polyA_signal   SV40 poly(A) signal: SV40 polyadenylation signal
   4891..4942    +  polyA_signal   SV40 poly(A) signal (fragment): SV40 polyadenylation signal
   5006..5022    -  protein_bind   lac operator: The lac repressor binds to the lac operator to inhibit transcription in E. coli. This inhibition can be relieved by adding lactose or isopropyl-β-D-thiogalactopyranoside (IPTG). lac repressor encoded by lacI
   5030..5060    -  promoter       lac promoter: promoter for the E. coli lac operon
   5075..5096    -  protein_bind   CAP binding site: CAP binding activates transcription in the presence of cAMP. E. coli catabolite activator protein
   5109..5201    -  CDS            lacI (fragment): lac repressor; lacI; The lac repressor binds to the lac operator to inhibit transcription in E. coli. This inhibition can be relieved by adding lactose or isopropyl-β-D-thiogalactopyranoside (IPTG).
   5384..5972    -  rep_origin     ori: high-copy-number ColE1/pMB1/pBR322/pUC origin of replication
   6143..7003    -  CDS            AmpR: β-lactamase; bla; confers resistance to ampicillin, carbenicillin, and related antibiotics
   7004..7108    -  promoter       AmpR promoter: bla
>Addgene plasmid #222322 | Str-KDEL_SBP-EGFP-LAP | addgene full sequence | sequence record 442322 | Addgene NGS Result
GACGGATCGGGAGATCTCCCGATCCCCTATGGTGCACTCTCAGTACAATCTGCTCTGATGCCGCATAGTT
AAGCCAGTATCTGCTCCCTGCTTGTGTGTTGGAGGTCGCTGAGTAGTGCGCGAGCAAAATTTAAGCTACA
ACAAGGCAAGGCTTGACCGACAATTGCATGAAGAATCTGCTTAGGGTTAGGCGTTTTGCGCTGCTTCGCG
ATGTACGGGCCAGATATACGCGTTGACATTGATTATTGACTAGTTATTAATAGTAATCAATTACGGGGTC
ATTAGTTCATAGCCCATATATGGAGTTCCGCGTTACATAACTTACGGTAAATGGCCCGCCTGGCTGACCG
CCCAACGACCCCCGCCCATTGACGTCAATAATGACGTATGTTCCCATAGTAACGCCAATAGGGACTTTCC
ATTGACGTCAATGGGTGGAGTATTTACGGTAAACTGCCCACTTGGCAGTACATCAAGTGTATCATATGCC
AAGTACGCCCCCTATTGACGTCAATGACGGTAAATGGCCCGCCTGGCATTATGCCCAGTACATGACCTTA
TGGGACTTTCCTACTTGGCAGTACATCTACGTATTAGTCATCGCTATTACCATGGTGATGCGGTTTTGGC
AGTACATCAATGGGCGTGGATAGCGGTTTGACTCACGGGGATTTCCAAGTCTCCACCCCATTGACGTCAA
TGGGAGTTTGTTTTGGCACCAAAATCAACGGGACTTTCCAAAATGTCGTAACAACTCCGCCCCATTGACG
CAAATGGGCGGTAGGCGTGTACGGTGGGAGGTCTATATAAGCAGAGCTCTCTGGCTAACTAGAGAACCCA
CTGCTTACTGGCTTATCGAAATTAATACGACTCACTATAGGGAGACCCAAGCTTGGTACCGAGCTCGGAT
CGATATCTGCGGCCTAGCTAGCGCTTAAGGCCTGTTAACCGGTATGGATGTATGCGTCCGTCTTGCCCTG
TGGCTCCTCTGGGGACTCCTCCTGCACCAGGGCCAGAGCCTCAGCCATAGTCACAGTGAGAAGGCGACAG
GAACCAGCTCGGGCGCCGGTTTAAACGACCCTAGCAAAGACTCAAAAGCTCAGGTGTCCGCTGCCGAGGC
TGGCATTACTGGAACATGGTACAATCAGCTCGGGAGCACCTTTATTGTGACTGCTGGAGCCGATGGAGCC
CTCACCGGAACATACGAATCTGCTGTGGGAAACGCCGAATCACGGTACGTCCTCACTGGCCGATACGATA
GTGCCCCTGCCACCGACGGATCTGGGACTGCCCTGGGATGGACTGTCGCTTGGAAAAACAACTACCGGAA
TGCTCATTCTGCCACAACATGGAGTGGACAGTACGTGGGAGGCGCTGAGGCTAGAATCAATACACAGTGG
CTGCTCACATCTGGCACAACCGAGGCAAATGCTTGGAAATCCACCCTGGTGGGACATGACACATTCACCA
AAGTGAAACCCTCCGCCGCTTCAATCGATGCCGCCAAAAAAGCCGGAGTCAACAACGGCAATCCTCTGGA
TGCCGTCCAGCAGCTCGGACCGAAAGATGAACTGTGAGCGGCCGCATAGATAACTGATCCAGTGTGCTGG
AATTAATTCGCTGTCTGCGAGGGCCAGCTGTTGGGGTGAGTACTCCCTCTCAAAAGCGGGCATGACTTCT
GCGCTAAGATTGTCAGTTTCCAAAAACGAGGAGGATTTGATATTCACCTGGCCCGCGGTGATGCCTTTGA
GGGTGGCCGCGTCCATCTGGTCAGAAAAGACAATCTTTTTGTTGTCAAGCTTGAGGTGTGGCAGGCTTGA
GATCTGGCCATACACTTGAGTGACAATGACATCCACTTTGCCTTTCTCTCCACAGGTGTCCACTCCCAGG
TCCAACTGCAGGTCGAGCATGCATCTAGGGCGGCCAATTCCGCCCCTCTCCCCCCCCCCCTTTCCCTCCC
CCCCCCCTAACGTTACTGGCCGAAGCCGCTTGGAATAAGGCCGGTGTGCGTTTGTCTATATGTTATTTTC
CACCATATTGCCGTCTTTTGGCAATGTGAGGGCCCGGAAACCTGGCCCTGTCTTCTTGACGAGCATTCCT
AGGGGTCTTTCCCCTCTCGCCAAAGGAATGCAAGGTCTGTTGAATGTCGTGAAGGAAGCAGTTCCTCTGG
AAGCTTCTTGAAGACAAACAACGTCTGTAGCGACCCTTTGCAGGCAGCGGAACCCCCCACCTGGCGACAG
GTGCCTCTGCGGCCAAAAGCCACGTGTATAAGATACACCTGCAAAGGCGGCACAACCCCAGTGCCACGTT
GTGAGTTGGATAGTTGTGGAAAGAGTCAAATGGCTCTCCTCAAGCGTATTCAACAAGGGGCTGAAGGATG
CCCAGAAGGTACCCCATTGTATGGGATCTGATCTGGGGCCTCGGTGCACATGCTTTACATGTGTTTAGTC
GAGGTTAAAAAAACGTCTAGGCCCCCCGAACCACGGGGACGTGGTTTTCCTTTGAAAAACACGATGATAA
GCTTGCCACAACCCGGGAGGCGCGCCATGTACAGGATGCAACTCCTGTCTTGCATTGCACTAAGTCTTGC
ACTTGTCACGAATTCCGACGAGAAGACCACTGGTTGGCGAGGTGGACACGTTGTTGAAGGACTGGCTGGG
GAACTTGAACAACTTCGTGCACGACTGGAGCATCACCCACAAGGTCAACGTGAACCACCTGCAGGTGTGA
GCAAGGGCGAGGAGCTGTTCACCGGGGTGGTGCCCATCCTGGTCGAGCTGGACGGCGACGTAAACGGCCA
CAAGTTCAGCGTGTCCGGCGAGGGCGAGGGCGATGCCACCTACGGCAAGCTGACCCTGAAGTTCATCTGC
ACCACCGGCAAGCTGCCCGTGCCCTGGCCCACCCTCGTGACCACCCTGACCTACGGCGTGCAGTGCTTCA
GCCGCTACCCCGACCACATGAAGCAGCACGACTTCTTCAAGTCCGCCATGCCCGAAGGCTACGTCCAGGA
GCGCACCATCTTCTTCAAGGACGACGGCAACTACAAGACCCGCGCCGAGGTGAAGTTCGAGGGCGACACC
CTGGTGAACCGCATCGAGCTGAAGGGCATCGACTTCAAGGAGGACGGCAACATCCTGGGGCACAAGCTGG
AGTACAACTACAACAGCCACAACGTCTATATCATGGCCGACAAGCAGAAGAACGGCATCAAGGTGAACTT
CAAGATCCGCCACAACATCGAGGACGGCAGCGTGCAGCTCGCCGACCACTACCAGCAGAACACCCCCATC
GGCGACGGCCCCGTGCTGCTGCCCGACAACCACTACCTGAGCACCCAGTCCGCCCTGAGCAAAGACCCCA
ACGAGAAGCGCGATCACATGGTCCTGCTGGAGTTCGTGACCGCCGCCGGGATCACTCTCGGCATGGACGA
GCTGTACAAGGGCCGGCCACGGAGTCTGCGCTTCGTTACCTTGCTGTACCGCCATGGAGACCGTTCACCA
GTGAAGACATATCCCAAGGACCCCTATCAGGAAGAAGAATGGCCCCAGGGGTTTGGTCAGTTAACCAAGG
AGGGGATGCTACAGCACTGGGAACTGGGCCAGGCCCTGCGGCAGCGCTATCACGGCTTCCTAAACACCTC
TTATCACCGGCAAGAGGTTTATGTGCGAAGCACAGACTTTGACCGGACTCTCATGAGTGCTGAGGCCAAC
CTGGCTGGACTCTTCCCTCCCAACGGGATGCAGCGCTTCAACCCGAACATCTCGTGGCAGCCTATTCCTG
TGCACACTGTGCCCATCACTGAGGACAGGCTGCTGAAGTTCCCGTTGGGCCCATGTCCCCGTTATGAGCA
GCTGCAGAACGAGACCCGGCAGACACCAGAGTATCAGAATGAGAGTTCTCGGAATGCACAATTTCTGGAC
ATGGTGGCCAACGAGACAGGGCTTACAGACCTGACACTGGAGACCGTCTGGAATGTCTATGACACACTCT
TCTGTGAGCAAACGCACGGGCTGCGCCTGCCGCCCTGGGCCTCACCCCAAACCATGCAGCGTCTCAGCCG
GCTAAAGGACTTCAGCTTCCGCTTCCTCTTCGGAATCTACCAGCAGGCGGAGAAGGCCCGGCTTCAGGGG
GGAGTCCTGCTGGCTCAGATAAGGAAGAACCTGACCCTAATGGCGACCACCTCCCAGCTCCCCAAGCTGC
TGGTTTACTCTGCGCACGACACTACCCTGGTTGCCCTGCAAATGGCACTGGATGTCTACAATGGTGAACA
AGCCCCCTACGCCTCCTGCCACATATTTGAACTGTACCAGGAAGATTCTGGGAATTTCTCAGTGGAGATG
TACTTTCGGAACGAGAGTGACAAGGCCCCCTGGCCGCTCAGCCTGCCTGGCTGCCCTCACCGCTGCCCAC
TGCAGGACTTCCTTCGCCTCACAGAGCCCGTCGTGCCCAAGGATTGGCAGCAGGAGTGCCAGCTGGCAAG
CGGTCCTGCAGACACAGAGGTGATTGTGGCCTTGGCTGTATGTGGCTCCATCCTCTTCCTCCTCATAGTG
CTGCTCCTCACCGTCCTCTTCCGGATGCAGGCCCAGCCTCCTGGCTACCGCCACGTCGCAGATGGGGAGG
ACCACGCCTGACTTAATTAACTCTAGATAACTGATCATAATCAGCCATACCACATTTGTAGAGGTTTTAC
TTGCTTTAAAAAACCTCCCACACCTCCCCCTGAACCTGAAACATAAAATGAATGCAATTGTTGTTGTTAA
CTTGTTTATTGCAGCTTATAATGGTTACAAATAAAGCAATAGCATCACAAATTTCACAAATAAAGCATTT
TTTTCACTGCATTCTAGTTGTGGTTTGTCCAAACTCATCAATGTATCTTAACGCGTCGAGTGCATTCTAG
TTGTGGTTTGTCCAAACTCATCAATGTATCTTATCATGTCTGTATACCGTCGACCTCTAGCTAGAGCTTG
GCGTAATCATGGTCATAGCTGTTTCCTGTGTGAAATTGTTATCCGCTCACAATTCCACACAACATACGAG
CCGGAAGCATAAAGTGTAAAGCCTGGGGTGCCTAATGAGTGAGCTAACTCACATTAATTGCGTTGCGCTC
ACTGCCCGCTTTCCAGTCGGGAAACCTGTCGTGCCAGCTGCATTAATGAATCGGCCAACGCGCGGGGAGA
GGCGGTTTGCGTATTGGGCGCTCTTCCGCTTCCTCGCTCACTGACTCGCTGCGCTCGGTCGTTCGGCTGC
GGCGAGCGGTATCAGCTCACTCAAAGGCGGTAATACGGTTATCCACAGAATCAGGGGATAACGCAGGAAA
GAACATGTGAGCAAAAGGCCAGCAAAAGGCCAGGAACCGTAAAAAGGCCGCGTTGCTGGCGTTTTTCCAT
AGGCTCCGCCCCCCTGACGAGCATCACAAAAATCGACGCTCAAGTCAGAGGTGGCGAAACCCGACAGGAC
TATAAAGATACCAGGCGTTTCCCCCTGGAAGCTCCCTCGTGCGCTCTCCTGTTCCGACCCTGCCGCTTAC
CGGATACCTGTCCGCCTTTCTCCCTTCGGGAAGCGTGGCGCTTTCTCATAGCTCACGCTGTAGGTATCTC
AGTTCGGTGTAGGTCGTTCGCTCCAAGCTGGGCTGTGTGCACGAACCCCCCGTTCAGCCCGACCGCTGCG
CCTTATCCGGTAACTATCGTCTTGAGTCCAACCCGGTAAGACACGACTTATCGCCACTGGCAGCAGCCAC
TGGTAACAGGATTAGCAGAGCGAGGTATGTAGGCGGTGCTACAGAGTTCTTGAAGTGGTGGCCTAACTAC
GGCTACACTAGAAGAACAGTATTTGGTATCTGCGCTCTGCTGAAGCCAGTTACCTTCGGAAAAAGAGTTG
GTAGCTCTTGATCCGGCAAACAAACCACCGCTGGTAGCGGTGGTTTTTTTGTTTGCAAGCAGCAGATTAC
GCGCAGAAAAAAAGGATCTCAAGAAGATCCTTTGATCTTTTCTACGGGGTCTGACGCTCAGTGGAACGAA
AACTCACGTTAAGGGATTTTGGTCATGAGATTATCAAAAAGGATCTTCACCTAGATCCTTTTAAATTAAA
AATGAAGTTTTAAATCAATCTAAAGTATATATGAGTAAACTTGGTCTGACAGTTACCAATGCTTAATCAG
TGAGGCACCTATCTCAGCGATCTGTCTATTTCGTTCATCCATAGTTGCCTGACTCCCCGTCGTGTAGATA
ACTACGATACGGGAGGGCTTACCATCTGGCCCCAGTGCTGCAATGATACCGCGAGACCCACGCTCACCGG
CTCCAGATTTATCAGCAATAAACCAGCCAGCCGGAAGGGCCGAGCGCAGAAGTGGTCCTGCAACTTTATC
CGCCTCCATCCAGTCTATTAATTGTTGCCGGGAAGCTAGAGTAAGTAGTTCGCCAGTTAATAGTTTGCGC
AACGTTGTTGCCATTGCTACAGGCATCGTGGTGTCACGCTCGTCGTTTGGTATGGCTTCATTCAGCTCCG
GTTCCCAACGATCAAGGCGAGTTACATGATCCCCCATGTTGTGCAAAAAAGCGGTTAGCTCCTTCGGTCC
TCCGATCGTTGTCAGAAGTAAGTTGGCCGCAGTGTTATCACTCATGGTTATGGCAGCACTGCATAATTCT
CTTACTGTCATGCCATCCGTAAGATGCTTTTCTGTGACTGGTGAGTACTCAACCAAGTCATTCTGAGAAT
AGTGTATGCGGCGACCGAGTTGCTCTTGCCCGGCGTCAATACGGGATAATACCGCGCCACATAGCAGAAC
TTTAAAAGTGCTCATCATTGGAAAACGTTCTTCGGGGCGAAAACTCTCAAGGATCTTACCGCTGTTGAGA
TCCAGTTCGATGTAACCCACTCGTGCACCCAACTGATCTTCAGCATCTTTTACTTTCACCAGCGTTTCTG
GGTGAGCAAAAACAGGAAGGCAAAATGCCGCAAAAAAGGGAATAAGGGCGACACGGAAATGTTGAATACT
CATACTCTTCCTTTTTCAATATTATTGAAGCATTTATCAGGGTTATTGTCTCATGAGCGGATACATATTT
GAATGTATTTAGAAAAATAAACAAATAGGGGTTCCGCGCACATTTCCCCGAAAAGTGCCACCTGACGTC
